>Addgene plasmid #198803 | pWP003 | addgene full sequence | sequence record 390795 | Addgene NGS Result
AAGCTTGCATGCGCGGCCGCACTGACTGGGCCGGCCCGTGATGGAGTTCGCAGCAATGAGTGCTCAAATG
GAGTCTGCATGAAAATGATTTTCCAGGAAAAAAGCGGTGAGATAGATCAAAATTAATTGTTTATTTTATT
TTCTTTTTACTTATTTTAGGAATCAATCATGTTTGGAGAAGTTGCATACCAAATGCAAAAGAACAAATCC
GATCAGACTGTACAAAAATTACTAGTGGAGAAGGTATGTAATATTCAAATTGTTCCATATAATAAAAAAA
AAATATATATATAACTTTCAGGAAACCTTGAAGTTTGCACATGCGATGGTAATTTATGCAACAATGACGT
CAATTTAAATCTAATACTAATAATTATGTTTTCTGCAGCTGTGTTATTATTATGATGAGTTGTTCATTAA
ACCTACATATCGGAATCAAATCAAACTTAGATCTCTATTCTTTTCATTTTCCATCGGTTTTATATAGAAC
TTTTGCCGAAGTATTTTGATTGCATACCAAATAAATGTTTTTACGTTGTTGGAAATGTTTATTAAAATTT
AAAGGAACACAGAATAGCCAAAGTGTTTTTAATTTCCAAATTTTTTTTTACTCCTCGAACAGTACCCTTG
AACTTCAGCTCGCTATTTTGAATATTCCTGTCACGAAGTCGGTGAATACAAAGATTCACTCGCTCACGAC
TTATTAATAAATCTAAGGATTTATTAACAAATGATTAAATGTAAAGATTGATTCATTGTTATTACGTAAC
ACTTGCTCTTCAACACTCAACATCATCTCTTCAATCAACGGCAACAACCATGCAGAAGGACGGCGTCAGA
AACCCCGATTCAAACTACCGCCAAAAGGACGATTCAAGGCGCATGAGGTCTCGCCACGACACATACAACA
ACGACTGCGACCGTACTCTTGTCATCATGGCGCAGCGCACATTGGCCTATATCGTCAGTCTTCATCGGTC
TTCACCACCGCAGCACGTGCCCGACGGTGGCACGTTTAAATGAATGTTGAGTGTTAGTGATTCAAGGTTT
TCCCCTTGAATCACTCGTAATAAATGAGTTAATTAAATAAGAGTCTTTTGTTAGTTCCTATCAGTACCTC
ATGGGCCGGAAACCACTCCGAAACAATTCCCATAATTTTATTGTTTTCCATTTTCCAGGAAAAAAAACAG
TTCTTTGACATTTTCAAGCCAAAAACTATGTGTGTTCCGTCTTAAGACCATGCATTGGAAATTACGTTCG
TCACTATTTTTGTGTGTATGTGTTTTGGATTCCTCTTCTCACATTTGCGGTCACAACAGTATCGTTCATC
GGTTTTTATGTTGTGATAAAATAGAGAAAAAGTAAAACGAGCATATTTTTGATAGCGGAAGAAAAATTTT
GAGATTACATATAACAAAGCGGAAAGTGATTATCAAATGTCAAATTATCAAATAATTTGGAAGCTTTTCA
ATTCAATATACAGGGTTGATTTTCAATAGGTGGTGCAAGTAAAAAAGAAATACTGTATTTATATTTAAAG
ATAAATACATTTTGTTTAAACACGTAAATATTGTTTCAAGCTGGCCGCATATCAAAATAAAACCGTACAA
AAACTTTCCAGTTTTTCTTAATTTTCAGTCAAGGTTTTAGTAAAATAGCGAGGCGACGAAAATATATAAC
TTTCCGAGAAGTTCAGAGCAGTTAATAATTATTATCAACTTTTTACAGAATGGTTTACATTTTTTCAACA
TTAATTATAGTTAAAGGACAATACATTTTTCAAAATATTCACTGTAAATATGAATGAATACTTTTGGAAA
ATAATCAAAAAGCTGACTGACTACTGTTAAACAATGGCGGAGTGATAAACTAGCAAATTCACTTATTATG
CACATAATTATAATGCAGGATAAGATGACTGACTTTCAAGACATTCACTATTTAATGATTAGACTTCCAT
TTTTGACCATCCCATTTTGACATAAGAACTCCTTGATATTTTGTTCTCTTTGAAAAGTCTTGTTTTACTC
TACTTTAAATGAATTCATTTTCGTCATGGACGATCTCTTCAAAAAGTATGTGGGCACCTTTACTTTGAAT
ACACGCAATCTTCACCGTAGTTTCATGTTGCTCGAATGAATATTCAATGATTGGAGGGCAAGATTTATGA
AGAGATTGCCGTGAAATCATTTTGCGAGGCGAATCATCGAGGAAGCAACTGATTCGTGATGAATAATTTG
CGCGGTGGATAAGTTTTTGGTTTCAAAGTACCCCCCCCCCCCCCGAGAAGAGGTGGAAAAAAGTTGAAGA
ATTAGATGAAGGAGAAGTCCAAGTGTTACGTCAACAATTTACAAATGCATAGAGTTGGTATAATTAGTTT
CGGAGGGTGTCGGTGGCTAAATTTATCTGTTAGTTACCTCCCAGCATGAATTCCGTGTATTCACTGTGTT
CAGTCCCTCGACTGCTCGGTTATACAGCTGATAGATAGACGAGGAAGAAGAAAACACACAAAAACGTAAA
GTGGGCCTCTTTAAAAAAATTTAAAAAACAAAATAAGGACACAAAAATATAAATATGCATTGTTTTCATT
TTTCAAAACGAGGGTAGCTTCGAGAAATTTCCATTTTCAAATCAAACGAATTGCTACAACAATGTCAAAA
TGTTAAAATTTTTCTTGGTGGTACTGTATGACTCTAAAGTTTGATCTGGAAAAATTTGTTTTTTCGTAGA
TAACGTTTCTTACCTAAAAAGCGGTTTTTAACCTGATAGTTGAGATAACCTGGTTTATACAATAAATTTT
CAAATGAGATAATTTTTAATAACTTTAAAAAAAAATTTTTTTATATCGTTGGTTTTCGAAACTTGATTTT
CAGCAAATTTTTAAAATTTGAATCAACTTGCTCTCAAAGACACGTTTATTGTCTTACGACTTTTAAAACC
GGAGTAAATTTAATTTTTCGATGAATCAATTTCAGATAAATCTCAGAACAAGCACTTTACTGTTTCTTAC
TTGTTTTATGCAATTTACCATTTCAAGTTTTCTATGCCCCCGCGTTCTTTTACCAAACGCCTTCCAGTGG
ACACTCTAGAATTTCTTCAGCACAAGAAGGCGTGGCCTCTGAAAAGGCGGAGCAAAGTGCGCGGAGCCCA
AGTTAGTGGAGAAGACGGACCAGTATATAAGCCACGAGCAGTGCTCAGTCCACACGGCGCGCCTCTAGAG
GATCCCCGGGATTGGCCAAAGGACCCAAAGGTATGTTTCGAATGATACTAACATAACATAGAACATTTTC
AGGAGGACCCTTGGCTAGGATGGGCCCTAAAAAGAAGCGTAAAGCTAGCATGAAGCTGTTGTCTTCAATG
GAACAAGCTTGCGACATATGCCGGTTAAAAAAACTCAGGTGCTCGAAGGAAAAGCCCAAGTGTGCCAAGT
GTCTGAAGAACAACTCGGAGTGCCGTTATTCTCCCAAGGCTATGAGGTCCCCACTGACCAGGGCGCATCT
GACAGAGGTAGAATCAAGGTTGGAAAAATTGGAAGATTTGTTTCTGCTCATGTTTCCTCGGGAAAACCTG
GACAGCATTTTGAACATGGACTCTTTGGACGAAGTGAAAGTAATGTTGAAACAATTATATATGCAGGACT
ATGGTGACACGGATGCTGCTATGGATAGCTTGACCCCTATGGAAAATGGCATGTCTGAAGGGCCGAGAAA
ACACATGAAGACTGCGACATCATCGCCAAAAGTGGATGAAGATGGAAGCCAAAGTCAGTTGAGTGTATCG
CCGGAATTCCCGCTGCAGTCTGGTGGCGGAGGGGCTCCTAGGGGTTCCGGACGGGCTGACGCATTGGACG
ATTTTGATCTGGATATGCTGGGAAGTGACGCCCTCGATGATTTTGACCTTGACATGCTTGGTTCGGATGC
CCTTGATGACTTTGACCTCGACATGCTCGGCAGTGACGCCCTTGATGATTTCGACCTGGACATGCTGATT
AACTAAGGTACCGAATTCGCTAGCCGGCCATACAAGTAATCCGGATGATCGACGCCAACGTCGTTGAATT
TTCAAATTTTAAATACTGAATATTTGTTTTTTTTCCTATTATTTATTTATTCTCTTTGTGTTTTTTTTCT
TGCTTTCTAAAAAATTAATTCAATCCAAATCTAAACATTTTTTTTTCTCTTTCCGTCTCCCAATTCGTAT
TCCGCTCCTCTCATCTGAACACAATGTGCAAGTTTATTTATCTTCTCGCTTTCATTTCATTAGGACGTGG
GGGGAATTGGTGGAAGGGGGAAACACACAAAAGGATGATGGAAATGAAATAAGGACACACAATATGCAAC
AACATTCAATTCAGAAATATGGAGGAAGGTTTAAAAGAAAACATAAAAATATATAGAGGAGGAAGGAAAA
CTAGTAAAAAATAAGCAAAGAAATTAGGCGAACGATGAGAATTGTCCTCGCTTGGGCCCAAAAGGCCTTT
TTTTTTTGGCGCCGACGTCAGGTGGCACTTTTCGGGGAAATGTGCGCGGAACCCCTATTTGTTTATTTTT
CTAAATACATTCAAATATGTATCCGCTCATGAGACAATAACCCTGATAAATGCTTCAATAATATTGAAAA
AGGAAGAGTATGAGTATTCAACATTTCCGTGTCGCCCTTATTCCCTTTTTTGCGGCATTTTGCCTTCCTG
TTTTTGCTCACCCAGAAACGCTGGTGAAAGTAAAAGATGCTGAAGATCAGTTGGGTGCACGAGTGGGTTA
CATCGAACTGGATCTCAACAGCGGTAAGATCCTTGAGAGTTTTCGCCCCGAAGAACGTTTTCCAATGATG
AGCACTTTTAAAGTTCTGCTATGTGGCGCGGTATTATCCCGTATTGACGCCGGGCAAGAGCAACTCGGTC
GCCGCATACACTATTCTCAGAATGACTTGGTTGAGTACTCACCAGTCACAGAAAAGCATCTTACGGATGG
CATGACAGTAAGAGAATTATGCAGTGCTGCCATAACCATGAGTGATAACACTGCGGCCAACTTACTTCTG
ACAACGATCGGAGGACCGAAGGAGCTAACCGCTTTTTTGCACAACATGGGGGATCATGTAACTCGCCTTG
ATCGTTGGGAACCGGAGCTGAATGAAGCCATACCAAACGACGAGCGTGACACCACGATGCCTGTAGCAAT
GGCAACAACGTTGCGCAAACTATTAACTGGCGAACTACTTACTCTAGCTTCCCGGCAACAATTAATAGAC
TGGATGGAGGCGGATAAAGTTGCAGGACCACTTCTGCGCTCGGCCCTTCCGGCTGGCTGGTTTATTGCTG
ATAAATCTGGAGCCGGTGAGCGTGGGTCTCGCGGTATCATTGCAGCACTGGGGCCAGATGGTAAGCCCTC
CCGTATCGTAGTTATCTACACGACGGGGAGTCAGGCAACTATGGATGAACGAAATAGACAGATCGCTGAG
ATAGGTGCCTCACTGATTAAGCATTGGTAACTGTCAGACCAAGTTTACTCATATATACTTTAGATTGATT
TAAAACTTCATTTTTAATTTAAAAGGATCTAGGTGAAGATCCTTTTTGATAATCTCATGACCAAAATCCC
TTAACGTGAGTTTTCGTTCCACTGAGCGTCAGACCCCGTAGAAAAGATCAAAGGATCTTCTTGAGATCCT
TTTTTTCTGCGCGTAATCTGCTGCTTGCAAACAAAAAAACCACCGCTACCAGCGGTGGTTTGTTTGCCGG
ATCAAGAGCTACCAACTCTTTTTCCGAAGGTAACTGGCTTCAGCAGAGCGCAGATACCAAATACTGTTCT
TCTAGTGTAGCCGTAGTTAGGCCACCACTTCAAGAACTCTGTAGCACCGCCTACATACCTCGCTCTGCTA
ATCCTGTTACCAGTGGCTGCTGCCAGTGGCGATAAGTCGTGTCTTACCGGGTTGGACTCAAGACGATAGT
TACCGGATAAGGCGCAGCGGTCGGGCTGAACGGGGGGTTCGTGCACACAGCCCAGCTTGGAGCGAACGAC
CTACACCGAACTGAGATACCTACAGCGTGAGCTATGAGAAAGCGCCACGCTTCCCGAAGGGAGAAAGGCG
GACAGGTATCCGGTAAGCGGCAGGGTCGGAACAGGAGAGCGCACGAGGGAGCTTCCAGGGGGAAACGCCT
GGTATCTTTATAGTCCTGTCGGGTTTCGCCACCTCTGACTTGAGCGTCGATTTTTGTGATGCTCGTCAGG
GGGGCGGAGCCTATGGAAAAACGCCAGCAACGCGGCCTTTTTACGGTTCCTGGCCTTTTGCTGGCCTTTT
GCTCACATGTTCTTTCCTGCGTTATCCCCTGATTCTGTGGATAACCGTATTACCGCCTTTGAGTGAGCTG
ATACCGCTCGCCGCAGCCGAACGACCGAGCGCAGCGAGTCAGTGAGCGAGGAAGCGGAAGAGCGCCCAAT
ACGCAAACCGCCTCTCCCCGCGCGTTGGCCGATTCATTAATGCAGCTGGCACGACAGGTTTCCCGACTGG
AAAGCGGGCAGTGAGCGCAACGCAATTAATGTGAGTTAGCTCACTCATTAGGCACCCCAGGCTTTACACT
TTATGCTTCCGGCTCGTATGTTGTGTGGAATTGTGAGCGGATAACAATTTCACACAGGAAACAGCTATGA
CCATGATTACGCCAAGCTGTAAGTTTAAACATGATCTTACTAACTAACTATTCTCATTTAAATTTTCAGA
GCTTAAAAATGGCTGAAATCACTCACAACGATGGATACGCTAACAACTTGGAAATGAAAT
Features (pLannotate 1.2.2; 10 found; start..end, strand, type, name):
   3213..3230    -  misc_feature   MCS (fragment): pUC18/19 multiple cloning site
   3340..3780    +  CDS            GAL4 (fragment): GAL4_YEAST - Experimental evidence at protein level: Swiss-Prot protein existence level 1. This protein is a positive regulator for the gene expression of the galactose-induced genes such as GAL1, GAL2, GAL7, GAL10, and MEL1 which code for the enzymes used to convert galactose to glucose. It recognizes a 17 base pair sequence in (5'-CGGRNNRCYNYNCNCCG-3') the upstream activating sequence (UAS-G) of these genes. From Saccharomyces cerevisiae (strain ATCC 204508 / S288c) (Baker's yeast).
   3958..3974    +  CDS            VP96 (fragment): 6 tandem repeats of the minimal activation domain of herpes simplex virus VP16 (Cheng et al., 2013)
   4525..4629    +  promoter       AmpR promoter: bla
   4630..5490    +  CDS            AmpR: β-lactamase; bla; confers resistance to ampicillin, carbenicillin, and related antibiotics
   5661..6249    +  rep_origin     ori: high-copy-number ColE1/pMB1/pBR322/pUC origin of replication
   6432..6524    +  CDS            lacI (fragment): lac repressor; lacI; The lac repressor binds to the lac operator to inhibit transcription in E. coli. This inhibition can be relieved by adding lactose or isopropyl-β-D-thiogalactopyranoside (IPTG).
   6537..6558    +  protein_bind   CAP binding site: CAP binding activates transcription in the presence of cAMP. E. coli catabolite activator protein
   6573..6603    +  promoter       lac promoter: promoter for the E. coli lac operon
   6611..6627    +  protein_bind   lac operator: The lac repressor binds to the lac operator to inhibit transcription in E. coli. This inhibition can be relieved by adding lactose or isopropyl-β-D-thiogalactopyranoside (IPTG). lac repressor encoded by lacI
