[The description below was written by a language model from this plasmid's Addgene catalogue record and pLannotate feature annotations shown in this document.]
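Description:
pWP003 is a Caenorhabditis elegans expression plasmid built on the pHW393 backbone that serves as a driver construct in the cGAL-UAS bipartite expression system. It is maintained in E. coli as a high-copy plasmid through a ColE1/pUC-type origin and is selected with ampicillin via the bla (AmpR) gene and its own promoter. Remnants of a pUC-style cloning vector are also annotated: a fragment of the pUC18/19 multiple cloning site, a lacI fragment, the CAP binding site, and the lac promoter and operator. These are backbone leftovers and are not part of the worm expression unit.

The payload is recorded as Pflp-8-GAL4-SK(DBD)-VP64, in which regulatory sequence from the C. elegans flp-8 gene drives a synthetic transcriptional activator. The activator joins a GAL4-type DNA-binding domain, which recognises UAS sites, to VP64, a tandem array of the minimal herpes simplex virus VP16 activation domain. The automated annotation supports this layout. It finds a GAL4 fragment followed downstream by a short match to VP16-repeat sequence, labelled as a VP96 fragment, which is consistent with a repeated VP16 module. The roughly 3.2 kb upstream of the multiple cloning site fragment is unannotated and presumably holds the flp-8 promoter. No 3' UTR or terminator is annotated after the activator, and the record does not state which one is used.

According to the record, the construct drives expression specifically in the URX neurons. In a bipartite system of this kind, worms carrying the driver are combined with a UAS effector transgene, so that a reporter, sensor or other effector is expressed only where the driver is active.
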