Addgene plasmid #198803: pWP003
Purpose: Drives specific expression in the URX neurons
Depositing lab: Paul Sternberg. Depositing organization: California Institute of Technology. Publication: A cGAL-UAS bipartite expression toolkit for Caenorhabditis elegans sensory neurons. Nava S, Palma W, Wan X, Oh JY, Gharib S, Wang H, Revanna JS, Tan M, Zhang M, Liu J, Chen CH, Lee JS, Perry B, Sternberg PW. Proc Natl Acad Sci U S A. 2023 Dec 19;120(51):e2221680120. doi: 10.1073/pnas.2221680120. Epub 2023 Dec 14. PubMed 38096407.
Backbone
  Vector backbone: pHW393
  Backbone size w/o insert (bp): 3611
  Vector type: Worm Expression
Growth in bacteria
  Bacterial resistance: Ampicillin, 100 μg/mL
  Growth temperature: 37°C
  Growth strain: DH5alpha
  Copy number: High Copy
Gene/Insert
  Gene/Insert name: Pflp-8-GAL4-SK(DBD)-VP64
  Species: C. elegans (nematode)
  Insert size (bp): 3173
  Cloning method: Restriction Enzyme; 5′ cloning site Unknown (unknown if destroyed); 3′ cloning site Unknown (unknown if destroyed)
Terms and licenses: Academic/Nonprofit Terms; Industry Terms: Not Available to Industry
How to cite: pWP003 was a gift from Paul Sternberg (Addgene plasmid # 198803 ; http://n2t.net/addgene:198803 ; RRID:Addgene_198803)
